>Addgene plasmid #250257 | pJC2725 - pLenti-X1-EF1A-HA-FBXO31(Y309A)-PGK-Neo | addgene full sequence | sequence record 497438 | Addgene NGS Result
TTGAGATCCTTTTTTTCTGCGCGTAATCTGCTGCTTGCAAACAAAAAAACCACCGCTACCAGCGGTGGTT
TGTTTGCCGGATCAAGAGCTACCAACTCTTTTTCCGAAGGTAACTGGCTTCAGCAGAGCGCAGATACCAA
ATACTGTTCTTCTAGTGTAGCCGTAGTTAGGCCACCACTTCAAGAACTCTGTAGCACCGCCTACATACCT
CGCTCTGCTAATCCTGTTACCAGTGGCTGCTGCCAGTGGCGATAAGTCGTGTCTTACCGGGTTGGACTCA
AGACGATAGTTACCGGATAAGGCGCAGCGGTCGGGCTGAACGGGGGGTTCGTGCACACAGCCCAGCTTGG
AGCGAACGACCTACACCGAACTGAGATACCTACAGCGTGAGCTATGAGAAAGCGCCACGCTTCCCGAAGG
GAGAAAGGCGGACAGGTATCCGGTAAGCGGCAGGGTCGGAACAGGAGAGCGCACGAGGGAGCTTCCAGGG
GGAAACGCCTGGTATCTTTATAGTCCTGTCGGGTTTCGCCACCTCTGACTTGAGCGTCGATTTTTGTGAT
GCTCGTCAGGGGGGCGGAGCCTATGGAAAAACGCCAGCAACGCGGCCTTTTTACGGTTCCTGGCCTTTTG
CTGGCCTTTTGCTCACATGTTCTTTCCTGCGTTATCCCCTGATTCTGTGGATAACCGTATTACCGCCTTT
GAGTGAGCTGATACCGCTCGCCGCAGCCGAACGACCGAGCGCAGCGAGTCAGTGAGCGAGGAAGCGGAAG
AGCGCCCAATACGCAAACCGCCTCTCCCCGCGCGTTGGCCGATTCATTAATGCAGCTGGCACGACAGGTT
TCCCGACTGGAAAGCGGGCAGTGAGCGCAACGCAATTAATGTGAGTTAGCTCACTCATTAGGCACCCCAG
GCTTTACACTTTATGCTTCCGGCTCGTATGTTGTGTGGAATTGTGAGCGGATAACAATTTCACACAGGAA
ACAGCTATGACCATGATTACGCCAAGCGCGCAATTAACCCTCACTAAAGGGAACAAAAGCTGGAGCTGCA
AGCTTAATGTAGTCTTATGCAATACTCTTGTAGTCTTGCAACATGGTAACGATGAGTTAGCAACATGCCT
TACAAGGAGAGAAAAAGCACCGTGCATGCCGATTGGTGGAAGTAAGGTGGTACGATCGTGCCTTATTAGG
AAGGCAACAGACGGGTCTGACATGGATTGGACGAACCACTGAATTGCCGCATTGCAGAGATATTGTATTT
AAGTGCCTAGCTCGATACATAAACGGGTCTCTCTGGTTAGACCAGATCTGAGCCTGGGAGCTCTCTGGCT
AACTAGGGAACCCACTGCTTAAGCCTCAATAAAGCTTGCCTTGAGTGCTTCAAGTAGTGTGTGCCCGTCT
GTTGTGTGACTCTGGTAACTAGAGATCCCTCAGACCCTTTTAGTCAGTGTGGAAAATCTCTAGCAGTGGC
GCCCGAACAGGGACTTGAAAGCGAAAGGGAAACCAGAGGAGCTCTCTCGACGCAGGACTCGGCTTGCTGA
AGCGCGCACGGCAAGAGGCGAGGGGCGGCGACTGGTGAGTACGCCAAAAATTTTGACTAGCGGAGGCTAG
AAGGAGAGAGATGGGTGCGAGAGCGTCAGTATTAAGCGGGGGAGAATTAGATCGCGATGGGAAAAAATTC
GGTTAAGGCCAGGGGGAAAGAAAAAATATAAATTAAAACATATAGTATGGGCAAGCAGGGAGCTAGAACG
ATTCGCAGTTAATCCTGGCCTGTTAGAAACATCAGAAGGCTGTAGACAAATACTGGGACAGCTACAACCA
TCCCTTCAGACAGGATCAGAAGAACTTAGATCATTATATAATACAGTAGCAACCCTCTATTGTGTGCATC
AAAGGATAGAGATAAAAGACACCAAGGAAGCTTTAGACAAGATAGAGGAAGAGCAAAACAAAAGTAAGAC
CACCGCACAGCAAGCGGCCGCTGATCTTCAGACCTGGAGGAGGAGATATGAGGGACAATTGGAGAAGTGA
ATTATATAAATATAAAGTAGTAAAAATTGAACCATTAGGAGTAGCACCCACCAAGGCAAAGAGAAGAGTG
GTGCAGAGAGAAAAAAGAGCAGTGGGAATAGGAGCTTTGTTCCTTGGGTTCTTGGGAGCAGCAGGAAGCA
CTATGGGCGCAGCGTCAATGACGCTGACGGTACAGGCCAGACAATTATTGTCTGGTATAGTGCAGCAGCA
GAACAATTTGCTGAGGGCTATTGAGGCGCAACAGCATCTGTTGCAACTCACAGTCTGGGGCATCAAGCAG
CTCCAGGCAAGAATCCTGGCTGTGGAAAGATACCTAAAGGATCAACAGCTCCTGGGGATTTGGGGTTGCT
CTGGAAAACTCATTTGCACCACTGCTGTGCCTTGGAATGCTAGTTGGAGTAATAAATCTCTGGAACAGAT
TTGGAATCACACGACCTGGATGGAGTGGGACAGAGAAATTAACAATTACACAAGCTTAATACACTCCTTA
ATTGAAGAATCGCAAAACCAGCAAGAAAAGAATGAACAAGAATTATTGGAATTAGATAAATGGGCAAGTT
TGTGGAATTGGTTTAACATAACAAATTGGCTGTGGTATATAAAATTATTCATAATGATAGTAGGAGGCTT
GGTAGGTTTAAGAATAGTTTTTGCTGTACTTTCTATAGTGAATAGAGTTAGGCAGGGATATTCACCATTA
TCGTTTCAGACCCACCTCCCAACCCCGAGGGGACCCGACAGGCCCGAAGGAATAGAAGAAGAAGGTGGAG
AGAGAGACAGAGACAGATCCATTCGATTAGTGAACGGATCTCGACGGTATCGGTTAACTTTTAAAAGAAA
AGGGGGGATTGGGGGGTACAGTGCAGGGGAAAGAATAGTAGACATAATAGCAACAGACATACAAACTAAA
GAATTACAAAAACAAATTACAAAATTCAAAATTTTATCGTCCAGTGTGGTGGAATTCTGCAGATATCAAC
AAGTTTGTACAAAAAAGCAGGCTCCACCATGGGAACCGACATTGATTATTGACTAGGCTTTTGCAAAAAG
CTTTGCAAAGATGGATAAAGTTTTAAACAGAGAGGAATCTTTGCAGCTAATGGACCTTCTAGGTCTTGAA
AGGAGTGGGAATTGGCTCCGGTGCCCGTCAGTGGGCAGAGCGCACATCGCCCACAGTCCCCGAGAAGTTG
GGGGGAGGGGTCGGCAATTGAACCGGTGCCTAGAGAAGGTGGCGCGGGGTAAACTGGGAAAGTGATGTCG
TGTACTGGCTCCGCCTTTTTCCCGAGGGTGGGGGAGAACCGTATATAAGTGCAGTAGTCGCCGTGAACGT
TCTTTTTCGCAACGGGTTTGCCGCCAGAACACAGGTAAGTGCCGTGTGTGGTTCCCGCGGGCCTGGCCTC
TTTACGGGTTATGGCCCTTGCGTGCCTTGAATTACTTCCACCTGGCTGCAGTACGTGATTCTTGATCCCG
AGCTTCGGGTTGGAAGTGGGTGGGAGAGTTCGAGGCCTTGCGCTTAAGGAGCCCCTTCGCCTCGTGCTTG
AGTTGAGGCCTGGCCTGGGCGCTGGGGCCGCCGCGTGCGAATCTGGTGGCACCTTCGCGCCTGTCTCGCT
GCTTTCGATAAGTCTCTAGCCATTTAAAATTTTTGATGACCTGCTGCGACGCTTTTTTTCTGGCAAGATA
GTCTTGTAAATGCGGGCCAAGATCTGCACACTGGTATTTCGGTTTTTGGGGCCGCGGGCGGCGACGGGGC
CCGTGCGTCCCAGCGCACATGTTCGGCGAGGCGGGGCCTGCGAGCGCGGCCACCGAGAATCGGACGGGGG
TAGTCTCAAGCTGGCCGGCCTGCTCTGGTGCCTGGCCTCGCGCCGCCGTGTATCGCCCCGCCCTGGGCGG
CAAGGCTGGCCCGGTCGGCACCAGTTGCGTGAGCGGAAAGATGGCCGCTTCCCGGCCCTGCTGCAGGGAG
CTCAAAATGGAGGACGCGGCGCTCGGGAGAGCGGGCGGGTGAGTCACCCACACAAAGGAAAAGGGCCTTT
CCGTCCTCAGCCGTCGCTTCATGTGACTCCACGGAGTACCGGGCGCCGTCCAGGCACCTCGATTAGTTCT
CGAGCTTTTGGAGTACGTCGTCTTTAGGTTGGGGGGAGGGGTTTTATGCGATGGAGTTTCCCCACACTGA
GTGGGTGGAGACTGAAGTTAGGCCAGCTTGGCACTTGATGTAATTCTCCTTGGAATTTGCCCTTTTTGAG
TTTGGATCTTGGTTCATTCTCAAGCCTCAGACAGTGGTTCAAAGTTTTTTTCTTCCATTTCAGGTGTCGT
GAGGAATTAGCTTGGTACTAATACGACTCACTATAGGGAGACCCAAGCTGGCTAGGTAAGCTTGGTACCG
AGCTCGGATCCATGTACCCATACGATGTTCCAGATTACGCTGGTGGATCTGGAGGTTCTGGTGGAAGCGC
TATGGCGGTGTGTGCTCGCCTTTGCGGCGTGGGCCCGTCGCGCGGATGTCGGCGCCGCCAGCAGCGCCGG
GGCCCGGCCGAGACGGCGGCGGCCGACAGCGAGCCGGACACAGACCCCGAGGAGGAGCGCATCGAGGCTA
GCGCCGGGGTCGGGGGCGGCTTGTGCGCGGGCCCCTCGCCGCCGCCCCCGCGCTGCTCGCTGCTGGAGCT
GCCGCCCGAGCTGCTGGTGGAGATCTTCGCGTCGCTGCCGGGCACGGACCTACCCAGCTTGGCCCAGGTC
TGCACGAAGTTCCGGCGCATCCTCCACACCGACACCATCTGGAGGAGGCGTTGCCGTGAGGAGTATGGTG
TTTGCGAAAACTTGCGGAAGCTGGAGATCACAGGCGTGTCTTGTCGGGACGTCTATGCGAAGCTGCTTCA
CCGATATAGACACATTTTGGGATTGTGGCAGCCAGATATCGGGCCATACGGAGGACTGCTGAACGTGGTG
GTGGACGGCCTGTTCATCATCGGGTGGATGTACCTGCCTCCCCATGACCCCCACGTCGATGACCCTATGA
GATTCAAGCCTCTGTTCAGGATCCACCTGATGGAGAGGAAGGCTGCCACAGTGGAGTGCATGTACGGCCA
CAAAGGGCCCCACCACGGCCACATCCAGATTGTGAAGAAGGATGAGTTCTCCACCAAGTGCAACCAGACG
GACCACCACAGGATGTCCGGCGGGAGGCAGGAGGAGTTTCGGACGTGGCTGAGGGAGGAATGGGGGCGCA
CGCTGGAGGACATCTTCCACGAGCACATGCAGGAGCTCATCCTGATGAAGTTCATCTACACCAGTCAGTA
CGACAACTGCCTGACCTACCGCCGCATCTACCTGCCGCCCAGCCGCCCCGACGACCTCATCAAGCCTGGC
CTCTTCAAAGGTACCGCCGGCAGCCACGGCCTGGAGATTGTGATGCTCAGCTTCCACGGCCGGCGTGCCA
GGGGCACCAAGATCACGGGCGACCCCAACATCCCCGCTGGGCAGCAGACAGTGGAGATCGACCTGAGGCA
TCGGATCCAGCTGCCCGACCTCGAGAACCAGCGCAACTTCAATGAGCTCTCCCGCATCGTCCTGGAGGTG
CGCGAGAGGGTGCGCCAGGAGCAGCAGGAAGGCGGGCACGAGGCGGGCGAGGGTCGTGGCCGGCAGGGCC
CCCGGGAGTCCCAGCCAAGCCCTGCCCAGCCCAGGGCAGAGGCGCCCAGCAAGGGCCCAGATGGGACACC
TGGTGAGGATGGTGGCGAGCCTGGGGATGCCGTAGCTGCGGCCGAGCAGCCTGCCCAGTGTGGGCAGGGG
CAGCCGTTCGTGCTGCCCGTGGGCGTGAGCTCCAGGAATGAGGACTACCCCCGAACCTGCAGGATGTGTT
TTTATGGCACAGGCCTCATCGCGGGCCACGGCTTCACCAGCCCTGAACGCACCCCCGGGGTCTTCATCCT
CTTCGATGAGGACCGCTTCGGGTTCGTCTGGCTGGAGCTGAAATCCTTCAGCCTGTACAGCCGGGTCCAG
GCCACCTTCCGGAACGCAGATGCGCCGTCCCCACAGGCCTTCGATGAGATGCTCAAGAACATTCAGTCCC
TCACCTCCTGATCTAGACCCAGCTTTCTTGTACAAAGTGGTTGATATCCAGCACAGTGGCGGCCGCTCGA
CAATCAACCTCTGGATTACAAAATTTGTGAAAGATTGACTGGTATTCTTAACTATGTTGCTCCTTTTACG
CTATGTGGATACGCTGCTTTAATGCCTTTGTATCATGCTATTGCTTCCCGTATGGCTTTCATTTTCTCCT
CCTTGTATAAATCCTGGTTGCTGTCTCTTTATGAGGAGTTGTGGCCCGTTGTCAGGCAACGTGGCGTGGT
GTGCACTGTGTTTGCTGACGCAACCCCCACTGGTTGGGGCATTGCCACCACCTGTCAGCTCCTTTCCGGG
ACTTTCGCTTTCCCCCTCCCTATTGCCACGGCGGAACTCATCGCCGCCTGCCTTGCCCGCTGCTGGACAG
GGGCTCGGCTGTTGGGCACTGACAATTCCGTGGTGTTGTCGGGGAAGCTGACGTCCTTTCCATGGCTGCT
CGCCTGTGTTGCCACCTGGATTCTGCGCGGGACGTCCTTCTGCTACGTCCCTTCGGCCCTCAATCCAGCG
GACCTTCCTTCCCGCGGCCTGCTGCCGGCTCTGCGGCCTCTTCCGCGTCTTCGCCTTCGCCCTCAGACGA
GTCGGATCTCCCTTTGGGCCGCCTCCCCGCCTGGACCTGCAGGATTCTGCAGATATCCGGACTAGTGATC
TAATTCTACCGGGTAGGGGAGGCGCTTTTCCCAAGGCAGTCTGGAGCATGCGCTTTAGCAGCCCCGCTGG
GCACTTGGCGCTACACAAGTGGCCTCTGGCCTCGCACACATTCCACATCCACCGGTAGGCGCCAACCGGC
TCCGTTCTTTGGTGGCCCCTTCGCGCCACCTTCTACTCCTCCCCTAGTCAGGAAGTTCCCCCCCGCCCCG
CAGCTCGCGTCGTGCAGGACGTGACAAATGGAAGTAGCACGTCTCACTAGTCTCGTGCAGATGGACAGCA
CCGCTGAGCAATGGAAGCGGGTAGGCCTTTGGGGCAGCGGCCAATAGCAGCTTTGCTCCTTCGCTTTCTG
GGCTCAGAGGCTGGGAAGGGGTGGGTCCGGGGGCGGGCTCAGGGGCGGGCTCAGGGGCGGGGCGGGCGCC
CGAAGGTCCTCCGGAGGCCCGGCATTCTGCACGCTTCAAAAGCGCACGTCTGCCGCGCTGTTCTCCTCTT
CCTCATCTCCGGGCCTTTCGACCTGCAGCCAATATGGGATCGGCCATTGAACAAGATGGATTGCACGCAG
GTTCTCCGGCCGCTTGGGTGGAGAGGCTATTCGGCTATGACTGGGCACAACAGACAATCGGCTGCTCTGA
TGCCGCCGTGTTCCGGCTGTCAGCGCAGGGGCGCCCGGTTCTTTTTGTCAAGACCGACCTGTCCGGTGCC
CTGAATGAACTGCAGGACGAGGCAGCGCGGCTATCGTGGCTGGCCACGACGGGCGTTCCTTGCGCAGCTG
TGCTCGACGTTGTCACTGAAGCGGGAAGGGACTGGCTGCTATTGGGCGAAGTGCCGGGGCAGGATCTCCT
GTCATCTCACCTTGCTCCTGCCGAGAAAGTATCCATCATGGCTGATGCAATGCGGCGGCTGCATACGCTT
GATCCGGCTACCTGCCCATTCGACCACCAAGCGAAACATCGCATCGAGCGAGCACGTACTCGGATGGAAG
CCGGTCTTGTCGATCAGGATGATCTGGACGAAGAGCATCAGGGGCTCGCGCCAGCCGAACTGTTCGCCAG
GCTCAAGGCGCGCATGCCCGACGGCGAGGATCTCGTCGTGACCCATGGCGATGCCTGCTTGCCGAATATC
ATGGTGGAAAATGGCCGCTTTTCTGGATTCATCGACTGTGGCCGGCTGGGTGTGGCGGACCGCTATCAGG
ACATAGCGTTGGCTACCCGTGATATTGCTGAAGAGCTTGGCGGCGAATGGGCTGACCGCTTCCTCGTGCT
TTACGGTATCGCCGCTCCCGATTCGCAGCGCATCGCCTTCTATCGCCTTCTTGACGAGTTCTTCTGAACG
CGTCGCCCGCCCCACGACCCGCAGCGCCCGACCGAAAGGAGCGCACGACCCCATGCATCTCGAGGGCCCG
GTACCTTTAAGACCAATGACTTACAAGGCAGCTGTAGATCTTAGCCACTTTTTAAAAGAAAAGGGGGGAC
TGGAAGGGCTAGCTCACTCCCAACGAAGACAAGATCTGCTTTTTGCTTGTACTGGGTCTCTCTGGTTAGA
CCAGATCTGAGCCTGGGAGCTCTCTGGCTAACTAGGGAACCCACTGCTTAAGCCTCAATAAAGCTTGCCT
TGAGTGCTTCAAGTAGTGTGTGCCCGTCTGTTGTGTGACTCTGGTAACTAGAGATCCCTCAGACCCTTTT
AGTCAGTGTGGAAAATCTCTAGCAGTAGTAGTTCATGTCATCTTATTATTCAGTATTTATAACTTGCAAA
GAAATGAATATCAGAGAGTGAGAGGAACTTGTTTATTGCAGCTTATAATGGTTACAAATAAAGCAATAGC
ATCACAAATTTCACAAATAAAGCATTTTTTTCACTGCATTCTAGTTGTGGTTTGTCCAAACTCATCAATG
TATCTTATCATGTCTGGCTCTAGCTATCCCGCCCCTAACTCCGCCCATCCCGCCCCTAACTCCGCCCAGT
TCCGCCCATTCTCCGCCCCATGGCTGACTAATTTTTTTTATTTATGCAGAGGCCGAGGCCGCCTCGGCCT
CTGAGCTATTCCAGAAGTAGTGAGGAGGCTTTTTTGGAGGCCTAGGGACGTACCCAATTCGCCCTATAGT
GAGTCGTATTACGCGCGCTCACTGGCCGTCGTTTTACAACGTCGTGACTGGGAAAACCCTGGCGTTACCC
AACTTAATCGCCTTGCAGCACATCCCCCTTTCGCCAGCTGGCGTAATAGCGAAGAGGCCCGCACCGATCG
CCCTTCCCAACAGTTGCGCAGCCTGAATGGCGAATGGG
[124 nt withheld, positions 9069-9192]
C
[91 nt withheld, positions 9194-9284]
A
[49 nt withheld, positions 9286-9334]
CCTTTGACGTTGGAGTCCACGTTCTTT
[37 nt withheld, positions 9362-9398]
ACCCTATCTCGGTCTATTCTTTTGATTTATAAGGGATTTTGCCGATTTCGGCCTATTGGTTAAAAAATGA
GCTGATTTAACAAAAATTTAACGCGAATTTTAACAAAATATTAACGCTTACAATTTAGGTGGCACTTTTC
GGGGAAATGTGCGCGGAACCCCTATTTGTTTATTTTTCTAAATACATTCAAATATGTATCCGCTCATGAG
ACAATAACCCTGATAAATGCTTCAATAATATTGAAAAAGGAAGAGTATGAGTATTCAACATTTCCGTGTC
GCCCTTATTCCCTTTTTTGCGGCATTTTGCCTTCCTGTTTTTGCTCACCCAGAAACGCTGGTGAAAGTAA
AAGATGCTGAAGATCAGTTGGGTGCACGAGTGGGTTACATCGAACTGGATCTCAACAGCGGTAAGATCCT
TGAGAGTTTTCGCCCCGAAGAACGTTTTCCAATGATGAGCACTTTTAAAGTTCTGCTATGTGGCGCGGTA
TTATCCCGTATTGACGCCGGGCAAGAGCAACTCGGTCGCCGCATACACTATTCTCAGAATGACTTGGTTG
AGTACTCACCAGTCACAGAAAAGCATCTTACGGATGGCATGACAGTAAGAGAATTATGCAGTGCTGCCAT
AACCATGAGTGATAACACTGCGGCCAACTTACTTCTGACAACGATCGGAGGACCGAAGGAGCTAACCGCT
TTTTTGCACAACATGGGGGATCATGTAACTCGCCTTGATCGTTGGGAACCGGAGCTGAATGAAGCCATAC
CAAACGACGAGCGTGACACCACGATGCCTGTAGCAATGGCAACAACGTTGCGCAAACTATTAACTGGCGA
ACTACTTACTCTAGCTTCCCGGCAACAATTAATAGACTGGATGGAGGCGGATAAAGTTGCAGGACCACTT
CTGCGCTCGGCCCTTCCGGCTGGCTGGTTTATTGCTGATAAATCTGGAGCCGGTGAGCGTGGGTCTCGCG
GTATCATTGCAGCACTGGGGCCAGATGGTAAGCCCTCCCGTATCGTAGTTATCTACACGACGGGGAGTCA
GGCAACTATGGATGAACGAAATAGACAGATCGCTGAGATAGGTGCCTCACTGATTAAGCATTGGTAACTG
TCAGACCAAGTTTACTCATATATACTTTAGATTGATTTAAAACTTCATTTTTAATTTAAAAGGATCTAGG
TGAAGATCCTTTTTGATAATCTCATGACCAAAATCCCTTAACGTGAGTTTTCGTTCCACTGAGCGTCAGA
CCCCGTAGAAAAGATCAAAGGATCTTC
Features (pLannotate 1.2.2; 33 found; start..end, strand, type, name):
      1..589     +  rep_origin     ori: high-copy-number ColE1/pMB1/pBR322/pUC origin of replication
    772..864     +  CDS            lacI (fragment): lac repressor; lacI; The lac repressor binds to the lac operator to inhibit transcription in E. coli. This inhibition can be relieved by adding lactose or isopropyl-β-D-thiogalactopyranoside (IPTG).
    877..898     +  protein_bind   CAP binding site: CAP binding activates transcription in the presence of cAMP. E. coli catabolite activator protein
    913..943     +  promoter       lac promoter: promoter for the E. coli lac operon
    947..969     +  protein_bind   lac operator (fragment): The lac repressor binds to the lac operator to inhibit transcription in E. coli. This inhibition can be relieved by adding lactose or isopropyl-β-D-thiogalactopyranoside (IPTG). lac repressor encoded by lacI
   1012..1030    +  promoter       T3 promoter: promoter for bacteriophage T3 RNA polymerase
   1058..1284    +  promoter       RSV promoter: Rous sarcoma virus enhancer/promoter
   1285..1465    +  LTR            5' LTR (truncated): truncated 5' long terminal repeat (LTR) from HIV-1
   1512..1637    +  misc_feature   HIV-1 Ψ: packaging signal of human immunodeficiency virus type 1
   1621..1984    +  CDS            HIV-1 gag (fragment): gag protein from human immunodeficiency virus 1; gag
   2130..2363    +  misc_feature   RRE: The Rev response element (RRE) of HIV-1 allows for Rev-dependent mRNA export from the nucleus to the cytoplasm.
   2740..2840    +  CDS            Rev (fragment): human immunodeficiency virus 1 (HIV-1) Rev protein; rev; enhances nuclear export of unspliced and incompletely spliced viral mRNAs
   2859..2975    +  misc_feature   cPPT/CTS: central polypurine tract and central termination sequence of HIV-1
   3009..3033    +  protein_bind   attB1: mutant version of attB; recombination site for the Gateway® BP reaction BP Clonase™
   3048..3066    +  enhancer       CMV enhancer (fragment): human cytomegalovirus immediate early enhancer
   3091..3157    +  CDS            small t antigen (fragment): SV40 (simian virus 40) small t antigen
   3164..4342    +  promoter       EF-1α promoter: strong constitutive promoter for human elongation factor EF-1α
   4359..4377    +  promoter       T7 promoter: promoter for bacteriophage T7 RNA polymerase
   4425..4451    +  CDS            3xHA (fragment): three tandem HA epitope tags
   4482..6098    +  CDS            FBXO31: FBX31_HUMAN - Also known as FBX14, FBX31. Experimental evidence at protein level: Swiss-Prot protein existence level 1. Component of some SCF (SKP1-cullin-F-box) protein ligase complex that plays a central role in G1 arrest following DNA damage. Specifically recognizes phosphorylated cyclin-D1 (CCND1), promoting its ubiquitination and degradation by the proteasome, resulting in G1 arrest. May act as a tumor suppressor. From Homo sapiens (Human).
   6107..6131    -  protein_bind   attB2: mutant version of attB; recombination site for the Gateway® BP reaction BP Clonase™
   6162..6750    +  misc_feature   WPRE: woodchuck hepatitis virus posttranscriptional regulatory element
   6801..7300    +  promoter       PGK promoter: mouse phosphoglycerate kinase 1 promoter
   7314..8117    +  CDS            NeoR/KanR: aminoglycoside phosphotransferase from Tn5; aph(3')-II (or nptII); confers resistance to neomycin, kanamycin, and G418 (Geneticin®)
   8191..8328    +  CDS            nef (fragment): NEF_HV1LA - Experimental evidence at protein level: Swiss-Prot protein existence level 1. Extracellular Nef protein targets CD4(+) T-lymphocytes for apoptosis by interacting with CXCR4 surface receptors. From Human immunodeficiency virus type 1 group M subtype B (isolate Lai) (HIV-1).
   8314..8494    +  LTR            5' LTR (truncated): truncated 5' long terminal repeat (LTR) from HIV-1
   8566..8687    +  polyA_signal   SV40 poly(A) signal: SV40 polyadenylation signal
   8727..8862    +  rep_origin     SV40 ori: SV40 origin of replication
   8883..8901    -  promoter       T7 promoter: promoter for bacteriophage T7 RNA polymerase
   8909..9064    +  CDS            lacZα (fragment): LacZα fragment of β-galactosidase; lacZ fragment
   9069..9497    +  rep_origin     f1 ori (sequence partly withheld): f1 bacteriophage origin of replication; arrow indicates direction of (+) strand synthesis
   9550..9654    +  promoter       AmpR promoter: bla
   9655..10515   +  CDS            AmpR: β-lactamase; bla; confers resistance to ampicillin, carbenicillin, and related antibiotics
