[The description below was written by a language model from this plasmid's Addgene catalogue record and pLannotate feature annotations shown in this document.]
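Description:
pJC2725 - pLenti-X1-EF1A-HA-FBXO31(Y309A)-PGK-Neo is a 10,685 nt lentiviral transfer plasmid on the pLenti-X1 backbone, built for stable expression of an epitope-tagged human FBXO31 point mutant in mammalian cells. In bacteria it is maintained through a high-copy ColE1/pUC-type origin and selected with ampicillin via the β-lactamase gene. An f1 origin, an SV40 origin and lac/lacZα remnants are also carried over from the backbone.

The viral portion has an RSV promoter fused to a truncated HIV-1 5' LTR, which drives Tat-independent transcription of the genomic RNA in packaging cells. This is followed by the Ψ packaging signal with a gag fragment, the Rev response element for nuclear export of the unspliced genome, and the cPPT/CTS element that aids nuclear import in transduced cells. A second truncated LTR and an SV40 polyadenylation signal close the unit.

Between Gateway attB1 and attB2 sites, which suggests the cassette was introduced by recombinational cloning although the record lists the method as unknown, the EF-1α promoter drives FBXO31 carrying the Y309A substitution and an N-terminal HA tag. The annotation detects the tag as a short fragment matching a 3xHA entry, consistent with a single HA copy. A WPRE downstream enhances transcript stability and expression. A separate mouse PGK promoter drives NeoR, allowing G418 selection of transduced cells.

FBXO31 is the substrate-recognition F-box subunit of an SCF ubiquitin ligase. The stated purpose is cDNA expression of affinity-tagged FBXO31(Y309A), and the associated study concerns SCF-FBXO31 recognition of C-terminally amidated proteins for degradation. The record does not state the functional effect of the Y309A mutation.
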