Addgene plasmid #250257: pJC2725 - pLenti-X1-EF1A-HA-FBXO31(Y309A)-PGK-Neo
Purpose: cDNA expression of affinity-tagged FBXO31 (HA-FBXO31(Y309A)).
Depositing lab: Jacob Corn. Depositing organization: ETH Zurich (Swiss Federal Institute of Technology). Publication: C-terminal amides mark proteins for degradation via SCF-FBXO31. Muhar MF, Farnung J, Cernakova M, Hofmann R, Henneberg LT, Pfleiderer MM, Denoth-Lippuner A, Kalcic F, Nievergelt AS, Peters Al-Bayati M, Sidiropoulos ND, Beier V, Mann M, Jessberger S, Jinek M, Schulman BA, Bode JW, Corn JE. Nature. 2025 Feb;638(8050):519-527. doi: 10.1038/s41586-024-08475-w. PubMed 39880951.
Backbone
  Vector backbone: pLenti-X1
  Vector type: Mammalian Expression, Lentiviral
Growth in bacteria
  Bacterial resistance: Ampicillin, 100 μg/mL
  Growth temperature: 37°C
  Growth strain: NEB Stable
  Copy number: High Copy
Gene/Insert
  Gene/Insert name: FBXO31
  Species: H. sapiens (human)
  Mutation: Y309A
  Entrez Gene: FBXO31 (a.k.a. FBX14, FBXO14, Fbx31, MRT45, pp2386)
  Promoter: EF-1a
  Tag / fusion protein: HA (N terminal on insert)
  Cloning method: Unknown
Terms and licenses: Academic/Nonprofit Terms; Industry Terms: Not Available to Industry
How to cite: pJC2725 - pLenti-X1-EF1A-HA-FBXO31(Y309A)-PGK-Neo was a gift from Jacob Corn (Addgene plasmid # 250257 ; http://n2t.net/addgene:250257 ; RRID:Addgene_250257)
